Addgene plasmid #135375: nSaCas9 L132 miniABEMax V82G
Purpose: Expression of nSaCas9 intradomain insertion of single evolved TadA monomer (V82G) at the specified position (L132 )
Depositing lab: Alex Hewitt. Depositing organization: University of Tasmania. Publication: Engineering domain-inlaid SaCas9 adenine base editors with reduced RNA off-targets and increased on-target DNA editing. Nguyen Tran MT, Mohd Khalid MKN, Wang Q, Walker JKR, Lidgerwood GE, Dilworth KL, Lisowski L, Pebay A, Hewitt AW. Nat Commun. 2020 Sep 25;11(1):4871. doi: 10.1038/s41467-020-18715-y. PubMed 32978399.
Backbone
  Vector backbone: pcDNA3.1(+)
  Vector type: Mammalian Expression, CRISPR
  Selectable markers: Blasticidin
Growth in bacteria
  Bacterial resistance: Ampicillin, 100 μg/mL
  Growth temperature: 30°C
  Growth strain: NEB Stable
  Copy number: High Copy
Gene/Insert
  Gene/Insert name: nSaCas9 L132 miniABEMax V82G
  Species: Synthetic
  Mutation: (V82G)
  Cloning method: Restriction Enzyme; 5′ cloning site Unknown (unknown if destroyed)
Terms and licenses: Academic/Nonprofit Terms; Industry Terms: Not Available to Industry
How to cite: nSaCas9 L132 miniABEMax V82G was a gift from Alex Hewitt (Addgene plasmid # 135375 ; http://n2t.net/addgene:135375 ; RRID:Addgene_135375)
