[The description below was written by a language model from this plasmid's Addgene catalogue record and pLannotate feature annotations shown in this document.]
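Description:
nSaCas9 L132 miniABEMax V82G is a mammalian expression plasmid built on the pcDNA3.1(+) backbone that encodes a domain-inlaid adenine base editor. Rather than fusing the deaminase to a terminus of Cas9, the design places a single evolved TadA monomer carrying the V82G substitution inside a Staphylococcus aureus Cas9 nickase, at position L132. The synthetic open reading frame is driven by the human CMV immediate-early enhancer and promoter, with a T7 promoter just upstream of the coding region. The annotation software labels the whole reading frame of about 3.9 kb simply as S. aureus cas9, so the embedded TadA segment, any linkers and any nuclear localisation signals are not resolved in the feature table.

A blasticidin S deaminase coding sequence lies shortly downstream of the editor and ahead of the bGH polyadenylation signal. This matches the catalogued blasticidin marker and suggests co-expression from the same CMV transcript, although the element linking the two reading frames is not annotated. The backbone's SV40 promoter–neomycin phosphotransferase cassette with SV40 poly(A) is also detected, although only blasticidin is listed as the selectable marker. Propagation in E. coli relies on a high-copy ColE1/pUC-type origin and ampicillin resistance, and an f1 origin is present. No guide RNA cassette is annotated, so an SaCas9-compatible guide would presumably be supplied separately. According to the record, the plasmid belongs to a study of SaCas9 adenine base editors with inlaid deaminase domains that aimed to lower RNA off-target editing while increasing on-target DNA editing.
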