Features (pLannotate 1.2.2; 21 found; start..end, strand, type, name):
    159..538     +  enhancer       CMV enhancer: human cytomegalovirus immediate early enhancer
    539..742     +  promoter       CMV promoter: human cytomegalovirus (CMV) immediate early promoter
    738..771     +  LTR            5' LTR (truncated) (fragment): truncated 5' long terminal repeat (LTR) from HIV-1
    787..805     +  promoter       T7 promoter: promoter for bacteriophage T7 RNA polymerase
    831..4682    +  CDS            cas9: CAS9_STAAU - Experimental evidence at protein level: Swiss-Prot protein existence level 1. CRISPR (clustered regularly interspaced short palindromic repeat) is an adaptive immune system that provides protection against mobile genetic elements (viruses, transposable elements and conjugative plasmids). CRISPR clusters contain spacers, sequences complementary to antecedent mobile elements, and target invading nucleic acids. CRISPR clusters are transcribed and processed into CRISPR RNA (crRNA). In type II CRISPR systems correct processing of pre-crRNA requires a trans- encoded small RNA (tracrRNA)
   4833..5231    +  CDS            BSD: blasticidin S deaminase; Aspergillus terreus BSD; confers resistance to blasticidin
   5308..5532    +  polyA_signal   bGH poly(A) signal: bovine growth hormone polyadenylation signal
   5536..5557    +  promoter       SV40 promoter (fragment): SV40 enhancer and early promoter
   5578..6006    +  rep_origin     f1 ori (sequence partly withheld): f1 bacteriophage origin of replication; arrow indicates direction of (+) strand synthesis
   6020..6349    +  promoter       SV40 promoter: SV40 enhancer and early promoter
   6416..7207    +  CDS            neo: KKA2_KLEPN - Also known as kan, nptII. Experimental evidence at protein level: Swiss-Prot protein existence level 1. Resistance to kanamycin, neomycin, paromomycin, ribostamycin, butirosin and gentamicin B. From Klebsiella pneumoniae.
   7231..7389    +  CDS            ble (fragment): BLE_KLEPN - Experimental evidence at protein level: Swiss-Prot protein existence level 1. Binding protein with a strong affinity to the bleomycin family of antibiotics. Binds to CL990; an antimitotic-antibiotic compound. From Klebsiella pneumoniae.
   7384..7505    +  polyA_signal   SV40 poly(A) signal: SV40 polyadenylation signal
   7578..7594    -  protein_bind   lac operator: The lac repressor binds to the lac operator to inhibit transcription in E. coli. This inhibition can be relieved by adding lactose or isopropyl-β-D-thiogalactopyranoside (IPTG). lac repressor encoded by lacI
   7602..7632    -  promoter       lac promoter: promoter for the E. coli lac operon
   7647..7668    -  protein_bind   CAP binding site: CAP binding activates transcription in the presence of cAMP. E. coli catabolite activator protein
   7681..7773    -  CDS            lacI (fragment): lac repressor; lacI; The lac repressor binds to the lac operator to inhibit transcription in E. coli. This inhibition can be relieved by adding lactose or isopropyl-β-D-thiogalactopyranoside (IPTG).
   7956..8544    -  rep_origin     ori: high-copy-number ColE1/pMB1/pBR322/pUC origin of replication
   8715..9575    -  CDS            AmpR: β-lactamase; bla; confers resistance to ampicillin, carbenicillin, and related antibiotics
   9576..9680    -  promoter       AmpR promoter: bla
   9739..4       -  misc_feature   bom (fragment) (across the origin): basis of mobility region from pBR322
>Addgene plasmid #135375 | nSaCas9 L132 miniABEMax V82G | addgene full sequence | sequence record 267805 | Addgene NGS Result
GTATCTGCTCCCTGCTTGTGTGTTGGAGGTCGCTGAGTAGTGCGCGAGCAAAATTTAAGCTACAACAAGG
CAAGGCTTGACCGACAATTGCATGAAGAATCTGCTTAGGGTTAGGCGTTTTGCGCTGCTTCGCGATGTAC
GGGCCAGATATACGCGTTGACATTGATTATTGACTAGTTATTAATAGTAATCAATTACGGGGTCATTAGT
TCATAGCCCATATATGGAGTTCCGCGTTACATAACTTACGGTAAATGGCCCGCCTGGCTGACCGCCCAAC
GACCCCCGCCCATTGACGTCAATAATGACGTATGTTCCCATAGTAACGCCAATAGGGACTTTCCATTGAC
GTCAATGGGTGGAGTATTTACGGTAAACTGCCCACTTGGCAGTACATCAAGTGTATCATATGCCAAGTAC
GCCCCCTATTGACGTCAATGACGGTAAATGGCCCGCCTGGCATTATGCCCAGTACATGACCTTATGGGAC
TTTCCTACTTGGCAGTACATCTACGTATTAGTCATCGCTATTACCATGGTGATGCGGTTTTGGCAGTACA
TCAATGGGCGTGGATAGCGGTTTGACTCACGGGGATTTCCAAGTCTCCACCCCATTGACGTCAATGGGAG
TTTGTTTTGGCACCAAAATCAACGGGACTTTCCAAAATGTCGTAACAACTCCGCCCCATTGACGCAAATG
GGCGGTAGGCGTGTACGGTGGGAGGTCTATATAAGCAGAGCTCTCTGGCTAACTAGAGAACCCACTGCTT
ACTGGCTTATCGAAATTAATACGACTCACTATAGGGAGACCCAAGCTGGCTAGCGCCACCATGAAGCGAA
ATTACATTCTGGGGCTGGCCATTGGCATTACATCAGTGGGCTATGGCATCATTGACTACGAGACAAGGGA
CGTGATCGACGCCGGCGTGAGACTGTTCAAGGAGGCCAACGTGGAGAACAATGAGGGCCGGAGATCCAAG
AGGGGAGCAAGGCGCCTGAAGCGGAGAAGGCGCCACAGAATCCAGAGAGTGAAGAAGCTGCTGTTCGATT
ACAACCTGCTGACCGACCACTCCGAGCTGTCTGGCATCAATCCTTATGAGGCCAGAGTGAAGGGCCTGTC
CCAGAAGCTGTCTGAGGAGGAGTTTAGCGCCGCCCTGCTGCACCTGGCAAAGAGGAGAGGCGTGCACAAC
GTGAATGAGGTGGAGGAGGACACCGGCAACGAGCTGCCGAAGAAGAAACGTAAGGTGGGTAGCAGCGGTA
GCCCGAAAAAGAAGCGCAAAGTGGGCAGCGACGCGCTGGACGATTTCGATCTGGACATGCTGGGCAGCGA
TGCGCTGGATGATTTCGGCGGTGGCAGCTCTGAGGTGGAGTTTTCCCACGAGTACTGGATGAGACATGCC
CTGACCCTGGCCAAGAGGGCACGCGATGAGAGGGAGGTGCCTGTGGGAGCCGTGCTGGTGCTGAACAATA
GAGTGATCGGCGAGGGCTGGAACAGAGCCATCGGCCTGCACGACCCAACAGCCCATGCCGAAATTATGGC
CCTGAGACAGGGCGGCCTGGTCATGCAGAACTACAGACTGATTGACGCCACCCTGTACGGCACATTCGAG
CCTTGCGTGATGTGCGCCGGCGCCATGATCCACTCTAGGATCGGCCGCGTGGTGTTTGGCGTGAGGAACG
CAAAAACCGGCGCCGCAGGCTCCCTGATGGACGTGCTGCACTACCCCGGCATGAATCACCGCGTCGAAAT
TACCGAGGGAATCCTGGCAGATGAATGTGCCGCCCTGCTGTGCTATTTCTTTCGGATGCCTAGACAGGTG
TTCAATGCTCAGAAGAAGGCCCAGAGCTCCACCGACGGCGGTAGCGGCGGTAGCGGTGGTAGCGGCGGCA
GCGGTGGTAGCGGTGGCAGCGGTGGTCTGTCCACAAAGGAGCAGATCAGCCGCAATTCCAAGGCCCTGGA
GGAGAAGTATGTGGCCGAGCTGCAGCTGGAGCGGCTGAAGAAGGATGGCGAGGTGAGGGGCTCCATCAAT
CGCTTCAAGACCTCTGACTACGTGAAGGAGGCCAAGCAGCTGCTGAAGGTGCAGAAGGCCTACCACCAGC
TGGATCAGTCCTTTATCGATACATATATCGACCTGCTGGAGACAAGGCGCACATACTATGAGGGACCAGG
AGAGGGCTCTCCCTTCGGCTGGAAGGACATCAAGGAGTGGTACGAGATGCTGATGGGCCACTGCACCTAT
TTTCCAGAGGAGCTGAGAAGCGTGAAGTACGCCTATAACGCCGATCTGTACAACGCCCTGAATGACCTGA
ACAACCTGGTCATCACCAGGGATGAGAACGAGAAGCTGGAGTACTATGAGAAGTTCCAGATCATCGAGAA
CGTGTTCAAGCAGAAGAAGAAGCCTACACTGAAGCAGATCGCCAAGGAGATCCTGGTGAACGAGGAGGAC
ATCAAGGGCTACCGCGTGACCTCCACAGGCAAGCCAGAGTTCACCAATCTGAAGGTGTATCACGATATCA
AGGACATCACAGCCCGGAAGGAGATCATCGAGAACGCCGAGCTGCTGGATCAGATCGCCAAGATCCTGAC
CATCTATCAGAGCTCCGAGGACATCCAGGAGGAGCTGACCAACCTGAATAGCGAGCTGACACAGGAGGAG
ATCGAGCAGATCAGCAATCTGAAGGGCTACACCGGCACACACAACCTGAGCCTGAAGGCCATCAATCTGA
TCCTGGATGAGCTGTGGCACACAAACGACAATCAGATCGCCATCTTTAACCGGCTGAAGCTGGTGCCAAA
GAAGGTGGACCTGTCCCAGCAGAAGGAGATCCCAACCACACTGGTGGACGATTTCATCCTGTCTCCCGTG
GTGAAGCGGAGCTTCATCCAGAGCATCAAAGTGATCAACGCCATCATCAAGAAGTACGGCCTGCCCAATG
ATATCATCATCGAGCTGGCCAGGGAGAAGAACTCCAAGGACGCCCAGAAGATGATCAATGAGATGCAGAA
GAGGAACCGCCAGACCAATGAGCGGATCGAGGAGATCATCAGAACCACAGGCAAGGAGAACGCCAAGTAC
CTGATCGAGAAGATCAAGCTGCACGATATGCAGGAGGGCAAGTGTCTGTATTCTCTGGAGGCCATCCCTC
TGGAGGACCTGCTGAACAATCCATTCAACTACGAGGTGGATCACATCATCCCCCGGAGCGTGAGCTTCGA
CAATTCTTTTAACAATAAGGTGCTGGTGAAGCAGGAGGAGAACAGCAAGAAGGGCAATAGGACCCCTTTC
CAGTACCTGTCTAGCTCCGATTCTAAGATCAGCTACGAGACATTCAAGAAGCACATCCTGAATCTGGCCA
AGGGCAAGGGCCGCATCAGCAAGACCAAGAAGGAGTACCTGCTGGAGGAGCGGGACATCAACAGATTCTC
CGTGCAGAAGGACTTCATCAACCGGAATCTGGTGGACACCAGATACGCCACACGCGGCCTGATGAATCTG
CTGCGGTCTTATTTCAGAGTGAACAATCTGGATGTGAAGGTGAAGAGCATCAACGGCGGCTTCACCTCCT
TTCTGCGGAGAAAGTGGAAGTTTAAGAAGGAGCGCAACAAGGGCTATAAGCACCACGCCGAGGATGCCCT
GATCATCGCCAATGCCGACTTCATCTTTAAGGAGTGGAAGAAGCTGGACAAGGCCAAGAAAGTGATGGAG
AACCAGATGTTCGAGGAGAAGCAGGCCGAGAGCATGCCCGAGATCGAGACAGAGCAGGAGTACAAGGAGA
TTTTCATCACACCTCACCAGATCAAGCACATCAAGGACTTCAAGGACTACAAGTATTCTCACAGGGTGGA
TAAGAAGCCCAACCGCGAGCTGATCAATGACACCCTGTATAGCACACGGAAGGACGATAAGGGCAATACC
CTGATCGTGAACAATCTGAACGGCCTGTACGACAAGGATAATGACAAGCTGAAGAAGCTGATCAACAAGT
CTCCCGAGAAGCTGCTGATGTACCACCACGATCCTCAGACATATCAGAAGCTGAAGCTGATCATGGAGCA
GTACGGCGACGAGAAGAACCCACTGTATAAGTACTATGAGGAGACAGGCAACTACCTGACAAAGTATAGC
AAGAAGGATAATGGCCCCGTGATCAAGAAGATCAAGTACTATGGCAACAAGCTGAATGCCCACCTGGACA
TCACCGACGATTACCCTAACTCTCGCAATAAGGTGGTGAAGCTGAGCCTGAAGCCATACCGGTTCGACGT
GTACCTGGACAACGGCGTGTATAAGTTTGTGACAGTGAAGAATCTGGATGTGATCAAGAAGGAGAACTAC
TATGAGGTGAACAGCAAGTGCTACGAGGAGGCCAAGAAGCTGAAGAAGATCAGCAACCAGGCCGAGTTCA
TCGCCTCTTTTTACAACAATGACCTGATCAAGATCAATGGCGAGCTGTATAGAGTGATCGGCGTGAACAA
TGATCTGCTGAACAGAATCGAAGTGAATATGATCGACATCACCTACAGGGAGTATCTGGAGAACATGAAT
GATAAGAGGCCCCCTCGCATCATCAAGACCATCGCCTCTAAGACACAGAGCATCAAGAAGTACAGCACAG
ACATCCTGGGGAACCTGTATGAAGTCAAGAGCAAGAAACATCCTCAGATTATCAAGAAAGGCTCTGGTGG
TTCTAAGCGACCTGCCGCCACAAAGAAGGCTGGACAGGCTAAGAAGAAGAAAGATTACAAAGACGATGAC
GATAAGGGATCCGGCGCAACAAACTTCTCTCTGCTGAAACAAGCCGGAGATGTCGAAGAGAATCCTGGAC
CGATGGCCAAGCCTTTGTCTCAAGAAGAATCCACCCTCATTGAAAGAGCAACGGCTACAATCAACAGCAT
CCCCATCTCTGAAGACTACAGCGTCGCCAGCGCAGCTCTCTCTAGCGACGGCCGCATCTTCACTGGTGTC
AATGTATATCATTTTACTGGGGGACCTTGTGCAGAACTCGTGGTGCTGGGCACTGCTGCTGCTGCGGCAG
CTGGCAACCTGACTTGTATCGTCGCGATCGGAAATGAGAACAGGGGCATCTTGAGCCCCTGCGGACGGTG
CCGACAGGTGCTTCTCGATCTGCATCCTGGGATCAAAGCCATAGTGAAGGACAGTGATGGACAGCCGACG
GCAGTTGGGATTCGTGAATTGCTGCCCTCTGGTTATGTGTGGGAGGGCTAAGAATTCTGCAGATATCCAG
CACAGTGGCGGCCGCTCGAGTCTAGAGGGCCCGTTTAAACCCGCTGATCAGCCTCGACTGTGCCTTCTAG
TTGCCAGCCATCTGTTGTTTGCCCCTCCCCCGTGCCTTCCTTGACCCTGGAAGGTGCCACTCCCACTGTC
CTTTCCTAATAAAATGAGGAAATTGCATCGCATTGTCTGAGTAGGTGTCATTCTATTCTGGGGGGTGGGG
TGGGGCAGGACAGCAAGGGGGAGGATTGGGAAGACAATAGCAGGCATGCTGGGGATGCGGTGGGCTCTAT
GGCTTCTGAGGCGGAAAGAACCAGCTGGGGCTCTAGGGGGTATCCCC
[124 nt withheld, positions 5578-5701]
C
[91 nt withheld, positions 5703-5793]
A
[49 nt withheld, positions 5795-5843]
CCTTTGACGTTGGAGTCCACGTTCTTT
[37 nt withheld, positions 5871-5907]
ACCCTATCTCGGTCTATTCTTTTGATTTATAAGGGATTTTGCCGATTTCGGCCTATTGGTTAAAAAATGA
GCTGATTTAACAAAAATTTAACGCGAATTAATTCTGTGGAATGTGTGTCAGTTAGGGTGTGGAAAGTCCC
CAGGCTCCCCAGCAGGCAGAAGTATGCAAAGCATGCATCTCAATTAGTCAGCAACCAGGTGTGGAAAGTC
CCCAGGCTCCCCAGCAGGCAGAAGTATGCAAAGCATGCATCTCAATTAGTCAGCAACCATAGTCCCGCCC
CTAACTCCGCCCATCCCGCCCCTAACTCCGCCCAGTTCCGCCCATTCTCCGCCCCATGGCTGACTAATTT
TTTTTATTTATGCAGAGGCCGAGGCCGCCTCTGCCTCTGAGCTATTCCAGAAGTAGTGAGGAGGCTTTTT
TGGAGGCCTAGGCTTTTGCAAAAAGCTCCCGGGAGCTTGTATATCCATTTTCGGATCTGATCAAGAGACA
GGATGAGGATCGTTTCGCATGATTGAACAAGATGGATTGCACGCAGGTTCTCCGGCCGCTTGGGTGGAGA
GGCTATTCGGCTATGACTGGGCACAACAGACAATCGGCTGCTCTGATGCCGCCGTGTTCCGGCTGTCAGC
GCAGGGGCGCCCGGTTCTTTTTGTCAAGACCGACCTGTCCGGTGCCCTGAATGAACTGCAGGACGAGGCA
GCGCGGCTATCGTGGCTGGCCACGACGGGCGTTCCTTGCGCAGCTGTGCTCGACGTTGTCACTGAAGCGG
GAAGGGACTGGCTGCTATTGGGCGAAGTGCCGGGGCAGGATCTCCTGTCATCTCACCTTGCTCCTGCCGA
GAAAGTATCCATCATGGCTGATGCAATGCGGCGGCTGCATACGCTTGATCCGGCTACCTGCCCATTCGAC
CACCAAGCGAAACATCGCATCGAGCGAGCACGTACTCGGATGGAAGCCGGTCTTGTCGATCAGGATGATC
TGGACGAAGAGCATCAGGGGCTCGCGCCAGCCGAACTGTTCGCCAGGCTCAAGGCGCGCATGCCCGACGG
CGAGGATCTCGTCGTGACCCATGGCGATGCCTGCTTGCCGAATATCATGGTGGAAAATGGCCGCTTTTCT
GGATTCATCGACTGTGGCCGGCTGGGTGTGGCGGACCGCTATCAGGACATAGCGTTGGCTACCCGTGATA
TTGCTGAAGAGCTTGGCGGCGAATGGGCTGACCGCTTCCTCGTGCTTTACGGTATCGCCGCTCCCGATTC
GCAGCGCATCGCCTTCTATCGCCTTCTTGACGAGTTCTTCTGAGCGGGACTCTGGGGTTCGAAATGACCG
ACCAAGCGACGCCCAACCTGCCATCACGAGATTTCGATTCCACCGCCGCCTTCTATGAAAGGTTGGGCTT
CGGAATCGTTTTCCGGGACGCCGGCTGGATGATCCTCCAGCGCGGGGATCTCATGCTGGAGTTCTTCGCC
CACCCCAACTTGTTTATTGCAGCTTATAATGGTTACAAATAAAGCAATAGCATCACAAATTTCACAAATA
AAGCATTTTTTTCACTGCATTCTAGTTGTGGTTTGTCCAAACTCATCAATGTATCTTATCATGTCTGTAT
ACCGTCGACCTCTAGCTAGAGCTTGGCGTAATCATGGTCATAGCTGTTTCCTGTGTGAAATTGTTATCCG
CTCACAATTCCACACAACATACGAGCCGGAAGCATAAAGTGTAAAGCCTGGGGTGCCTAATGAGTGAGCT
AACTCACATTAATTGCGTTGCGCTCACTGCCCGCTTTCCAGTCGGGAAACCTGTCGTGCCAGCTGCATTA
ATGAATCGGCCAACGCGCGGGGAGAGGCGGTTTGCGTATTGGGCGCTCTTCCGCTTCCTCGCTCACTGAC
TCGCTGCGCTCGGTCGTTCGGCTGCGGCGAGCGGTATCAGCTCACTCAAAGGCGGTAATACGGTTATCCA
CAGAATCAGGGGATAACGCAGGAAAGAACATGTGAGCAAAAGGCCAGCAAAAGGCCAGGAACCGTAAAAA
GGCCGCGTTGCTGGCGTTTTTCCATAGGCTCCGCCCCCCTGACGAGCATCACAAAAATCGACGCTCAAGT
CAGAGGTGGCGAAACCCGACAGGACTATAAAGATACCAGGCGTTTCCCCCTGGAAGCTCCCTCGTGCGCT
CTCCTGTTCCGACCCTGCCGCTTACCGGATACCTGTCCGCCTTTCTCCCTTCGGGAAGCGTGGCGCTTTC
TCATAGCTCACGCTGTAGGTATCTCAGTTCGGTGTAGGTCGTTCGCTCCAAGCTGGGCTGTGTGCACGAA
CCCCCCGTTCAGCCCGACCGCTGCGCCTTATCCGGTAACTATCGTCTTGAGTCCAACCCGGTAAGACACG
ACTTATCGCCACTGGCAGCAGCCACTGGTAACAGGATTAGCAGAGCGAGGTATGTAGGCGGTGCTACAGA
GTTCTTGAAGTGGTGGCCTAACTACGGCTACACTAGAAGAACAGTATTTGGTATCTGCGCTCTGCTGAAG
CCAGTTACCTTCGGAAAAAGAGTTGGTAGCTCTTGATCCGGCAAACAAACCACCGCTGGTAGCGGTGGTT
TTTTTGTTTGCAAGCAGCAGATTACGCGCAGAAAAAAAGGATCTCAAGAAGATCCTTTGATCTTTTCTAC
GGGGTCTGACGCTCAGTGGAACGAAAACTCACGTTAAGGGATTTTGGTCATGAGATTATCAAAAAGGATC
TTCACCTAGATCCTTTTAAATTAAAAATGAAGTTTTAAATCAATCTAAAGTATATATGAGTAAACTTGGT
CTGACAGTTACCAATGCTTAATCAGTGAGGCACCTATCTCAGCGATCTGTCTATTTCGTTCATCCATAGT
TGCCTGACTCCCCGTCGTGTAGATAACTACGATACGGGAGGGCTTACCATCTGGCCCCAGTGCTGCAATG
ATACCGCGAGACCCACGCTCACCGGCTCCAGATTTATCAGCAATAAACCAGCCAGCCGGAAGGGCCGAGC
GCAGAAGTGGTCCTGCAACTTTATCCGCCTCCATCCAGTCTATTAATTGTTGCCGGGAAGCTAGAGTAAG
TAGTTCGCCAGTTAATAGTTTGCGCAACGTTGTTGCCATTGCTACAGGCATCGTGGTGTCACGCTCGTCG
TTTGGTATGGCTTCATTCAGCTCCGGTTCCCAACGATCAAGGCGAGTTACATGATCCCCCATGTTGTGCA
AAAAAGCGGTTAGCTCCTTCGGTCCTCCGATCGTTGTCAGAAGTAAGTTGGCCGCAGTGTTATCACTCAT
GGTTATGGCAGCACTGCATAATTCTCTTACTGTCATGCCATCCGTAAGATGCTTTTCTGTGACTGGTGAG
TACTCAACCAAGTCATTCTGAGAATAGTGTATGCGGCGACCGAGTTGCTCTTGCCCGGCGTCAATACGGG
ATAATACCGCGCCACATAGCAGAACTTTAAAAGTGCTCATCATTGGAAAACGTTCTTCGGGGCGAAAACT
CTCAAGGATCTTACCGCTGTTGAGATCCAGTTCGATGTAACCCACTCGTGCACCCAACTGATCTTCAGCA
TCTTTTACTTTCACCAGCGTTTCTGGGTGAGCAAAAACAGGAAGGCAAAATGCCGCAAAAAAGGGAATAA
GGGCGACACGGAAATGTTGAATACTCATACTCTTCCTTTTTCAATATTATTGAAGCATTTATCAGGGTTA
TTGTCTCATGAGCGGATACATATTTGAATGTATTTAGAAAAATAAACAAATAGGGGTTCCGCGCACATTT
CCCCGAAAAGTGCCACCTGACGTCGACGGATCGGGAGATCTCCCGATCCCCTATGGTGCACTCTCAGTAC
AATCTGCTCTGATGCCGCATAGTTAAGCCA
