>Addgene plasmid #135375 | nSaCas9 L132 miniABEMax V82G | depositor partial sequence | sequence record 261051 | insert: nSaCas9 (D10A) with intradomain insertion of miniABEMax (evolved ecTadA [V82G]) at position L132
ATGAAGCGAAATTACATTCTGGGGCTGGCCATTGGCATTACATCAGTGGGCTATGGCATCATTGACTACG
AGACAAGGGACGTGATCGACGCCGGCGTGAGACTGTTCAAGGAGGCCAACGTGGAGAACAATGAGGGCCG
GAGATCCAAGAGGGGAGCAAGGCGCCTGAAGCGGAGAAGGCGCCACAGAATCCAGAGAGTGAAGAAGCTG
CTGTTCGATTACAACCTGCTGACCGACCACTCCGAGCTGTCTGGCATCAATCCTTATGAGGCCAGAGTGA
AGGGCCTGTCCCAGAAGCTGTCTGAGGAGGAGTTTAGCGCCGCCCTGCTGCACCTGGCAAAGAGGAGAGG
CGTGCACAACGTGAATGAGGTGGAGGAGGACACCGGCAACGAGCTGCCGAAGAAGAAACGTAAGGTGGGT
AGCAGCGGTAGCCCGAAAAAGAAGCGCAAAGTGGGCAGCGACGCGCTGGACGATTTCGATCTGGACATGC
TGGGCAGCGATGCGCTGGATGATTTCGGCGGTGGCAGCTCTGAGGTGGAGTTTTCCCACGAGTACTGGAT
GAGACATGCCCTGACCCTGGCCAAGAGGGCACGCGATGAGAGGGAGGTGCCTGTGGGAGCCGTGCTGGTG
CTGAACAATAGAGTGATCGGCGAGGGCTGGAACAGAGCCATCGGCCTGCACGACCCAACAGCCCATGCCG
AAATTATGGCCCTGAGACAGGGCGGCCTGGTCATGCAGAACTACAGACTGATTGACGCCACCCTGTACGG
CACATTCGAGCCTTGCGTGATGTGCGCCGGCGCCATGATCCACTCTAGGATCGGCCGCGTGGTGTTTGGC
GTGAGGAACGCAAAAACCGGCGCCGCAGGCTCCCTGATGGACGTGCTGCACTACCCCGGCATGAATCACC
GCGTCGAAATTACCGAGGGAATCCTGGCAGATGAATGTGCCGCCCTGCTGTGCTATTTCTTTCGGATGCC
TAGACAGGTGTTCAATGCTCAGAAGAAGGCCCAGAGCTCCACCGACGGCGGTAGCGGCGGTAGCGGTGGT
AGCGGCGGCAGCGGTGGTAGCGGTGGCAGCGGTGGTCTGTCCACAAAGGAGCAGATCAGCCGCAATTCCA
AGGCCCTGGAGGAGAAGTATGTGGCCGAGCTGCAGCTGGAGCGGCTGAAGAAGGATGGCGAGGTGAGGGG
CTCCATCAATCGCTTCAAGACCTCTGACTACGTGAAGGAGGCCAAGCAGCTGCTGAAGGTGCAGAAGGCC
TACCACCAGCTGGATCAGTCCTTTATCGATACATATATCGACCTGCTGGAGACAAGGCGCACATACTATG
AGGGACCAGGAGAGGGCTCTCCCTTCGGCTGGAAGGACATCAAGGAGTGGTACGAGATGCTGATGGGCCA
CTGCACCTATTTTCCAGAGGAGCTGAGAAGCGTGAAGTACGCCTATAACGCCGATCTGTACAACGCCCTG
AATGACCTGAACAACCTGGTCATCACCAGGGATGAGAACGAGAAGCTGGAGTACTATGAGAAGTTCCAGA
TCATCGAGAACGTGTTCAAGCAGAAGAAGAAGCCTACACTGAAGCAGATCGCCAAGGAGATCCTGGTGAA
CGAGGAGGACATCAAGGGCTACCGCGTGACCTCCACAGGCAAGCCAGAGTTCACCAATCTGAAGGTGTAT
CACGATATCAAGGACATCACAGCCCGGAAGGAGATCATCGAGAACGCCGAGCTGCTGGATCAGATCGCCA
AGATCCTGACCATCTATCAGAGCTCCGAGGACATCCAGGAGGAGCTGACCAACCTGAATAGCGAGCTGAC
ACAGGAGGAGATCGAGCAGATCAGCAATCTGAAGGGCTACACCGGCACACACAACCTGAGCCTGAAGGCC
ATCAATCTGATCCTGGATGAGCTGTGGCACACAAACGACAATCAGATCGCCATCTTTAACCGGCTGAAGC
TGGTGCCAAAGAAGGTGGACCTGTCCCAGCAGAAGGAGATCCCAACCACACTGGTGGACGATTTCATCCT
GTCTCCCGTGGTGAAGCGGAGCTTCATCCAGAGCATCAAAGTGATCAACGCCATCATCAAGAAGTACGGC
CTGCCCAATGATATCATCATCGAGCTGGCCAGGGAGAAGAACTCCAAGGACGCCCAGAAGATGATCAATG
AGATGCAGAAGAGGAACCGCCAGACCAATGAGCGGATCGAGGAGATCATCAGAACCACAGGCAAGGAGAA
CGCCAAGTACCTGATCGAGAAGATCAAGCTGCACGATATGCAGGAGGGCAAGTGTCTGTATTCTCTGGAG
GCCATCCCTCTGGAGGACCTGCTGAACAATCCATTCAACTACGAGGTGGATCACATCATCCCCCGGAGCG
TGAGCTTCGACAATTCTTTTAACAATAAGGTGCTGGTGAAGCAGGAGGAGAACAGCAAGAAGGGCAATAG
GACCCCTTTCCAGTACCTGTCTAGCTCCGATTCTAAGATCAGCTACGAGACATTCAAGAAGCACATCCTG
AATCTGGCCAAGGGCAAGGGCCGCATCAGCAAGACCAAGAAGGAGTACCTGCTGGAGGAGCGGGACATCA
ACAGATTCTCCGTGCAGAAGGACTTCATCAACCGGAATCTGGTGGACACCAGATACGCCACACGCGGCCT
GATGAATCTGCTGCGGTCTTATTTCAGAGTGAACAATCTGGATGTGAAGGTGAAGAGCATCAACGGCGGC
TTCACCTCCTTTCTGCGGAGAAAGTGGAAGTTTAAGAAGGAGCGCAACAAGGGCTATAAGCACCACGCCG
AGGATGCCCTGATCATCGCCAATGCCGACTTCATCTTTAAGGAGTGGAAGAAGCTGGACAAGGCCAAGAA
AGTGATGGAGAACCAGATGTTCGAGGAGAAGCAGGCCGAGAGCATGCCCGAGATCGAGACAGAGCAGGAG
TACAAGGAGATTTTCATCACACCTCACCAGATCAAGCACATCAAGGACTTCAAGGACTACAAGTATTCTC
ACAGGGTGGATAAGAAGCCCAACCGCGAGCTGATCAATGACACCCTGTATAGCACACGGAAGGACGATAA
GGGCAATACCCTGATCGTGAACAATCTGAACGGCCTGTACGACAAGGATAATGACAAGCTGAAGAAGCTG
ATCAACAAGTCTCCCGAGAAGCTGCTGATGTACCACCACGATCCTCAGACATATCAGAAGCTGAAGCTGA
TCATGGAGCAGTACGGCGACGAGAAGAACCCACTGTATAAGTACTATGAGGAGACAGGCAACTACCTGAC
AAAGTATAGCAAGAAGGATAATGGCCCCGTGATCAAGAAGATCAAGTACTATGGCAACAAGCTGAATGCC
CACCTGGACATCACCGACGATTACCCTAACTCTCGCAATAAGGTGGTGAAGCTGAGCCTGAAGCCATACC
GGTTCGACGTGTACCTGGACAACGGCGTGTATAAGTTTGTGACAGTGAAGAATCTGGATGTGATCAAGAA
GGAGAACTACTATGAGGTGAACAGCAAGTGCTACGAGGAGGCCAAGAAGCTGAAGAAGATCAGCAACCAG
GCCGAGTTCATCGCCTCTTTTTACAACAATGACCTGATCAAGATCAATGGCGAGCTGTATAGAGTGATCG
GCGTGAACAATGATCTGCTGAACAGAATCGAAGTGAATATGATCGACATCACCTACAGGGAGTATCTGGA
GAACATGAATGATAAGAGGCCCCCTCGCATCATCAAGACCATCGCCTCTAAGACACAGAGCATCAAGAAG
TACAGCACAGACATCCTGGGGAACCTGTATGAAGTCAAGAGCAAGAAACATCCTCAGATTATCAAGAAAG
GCTCTGGTGGTTCTAAGCGACCTGCCGCCACAAAGAAGGCTGGACAGGCTAAGAAGAAGAAAGATTACAA
AGACGATGACGATAAGGGATCCGGCGCAACAAACTTCTCTCTGCTGAAACAAGCCGGAGATGTCGAAGAG
AATCCTGGACCGATGGCCAAGCCTTTGTCTCAAGAAGAATCCACCCTCATTGAAAGAGCAACGGCTACAA
TCAACAGCATCCCCATCTCTGAAGACTACAGCGTCGCCAGCGCAGCTCTCTCTAGCGACGGCCGCATCTT
CACTGGTGTCAATGTATATCATTTTACTGGGGGACCTTGTGCAGAACTCGTGGTGCTGGGCACTGCTGCT
GCTGCGGCAGCTGGCAACCTGACTTGTATCGTCGCGATCGGAAATGAGAACAGGGGCATCTTGAGCCCCT
GCGGACGGTGCCGACAGGTGCTTCTCGATCTGCATCCTGGGATCAAAGCCATAGTGAAGGACAGTGATGG
ACAGCCGACGGCAGTTGGGATTCGTGAATTGCTGCCCTCTGGTTATGTGTGGGAGGGCTAA
